>Addgene plasmid #218714 | pEGFP-C1-BBS5 | addgene full sequence | sequence record 434346 | Addgene NGS Result
TAGTTATTAATAGTAATCAATTACGGGGTCATTAGTTCATAGCCCATATATGGAGTTCCGCGTTACATAA
CTTACGGTAAATGGCCCGCCTGGCTGACCGCCCAACGACCCCCGCCCATTGACGTCAATAATGACGTATG
TTCCCATAGTAACGCCAATAGGGACTTTCCATTGACGTCAATGGGTGGAGTATTTACGGTAAACTGCCCA
CTTGGCAGTACATCAAGTGTATCATATGCCAAGTACGCCCCCTATTGACGTCAATGACGGTAAATGGCCC
GCCTGGCATTATGCCCAGTACATGACCTTATGGGACTTTCCTACTTGGCAGTACATCTACGTATTAGTCA
TCGCTATTACCATGGTGATGCGGTTTTGGCAGTACATCAATGGGCGTGGATAGCGGTTTGACTCACGGGG
ATTTCCAAGTCTCCACCCCATTGACGTCAATGGGAGTTTGTTTTGGCACCAAAATCAACGGGACTTTCCA
AAATGTCGTAACAACTCCGCCCCATTGACGCAAATGGGCGGTAGGCGTGTACGGTGGGAGGTCTATATAA
GCAGAGCTGGTTTAGTGAACCGTCAGATCCGCTAGCGCTACCGGTCGCCACCATGGTGAGCAAGGGCGAG
GAGCTGTTCACCGGGGTGGTGCCCATCCTGGTCGAGCTGGACGGCGACGTAAACGGCCACAAGTTCAGCG
TGTCCGGCGAGGGCGAGGGCGATGCCACCTACGGCAAGCTGACCCTGAAGTTCATCTGCACCACCGGCAA
GCTGCCCGTGCCCTGGCCCACCCTCGTGACCACCCTGACCTACGGCGTGCAGTGCTTCAGCCGCTACCCC
GACCACATGAAGCAGCACGACTTCTTCAAGTCCGCCATGCCCGAAGGCTACGTCCAGGAGCGCACCATCT
TCTTCAAGGACGACGGCAACTACAAGACCCGCGCCGAGGTGAAGTTCGAGGGCGACACCCTGGTGAACCG
CATCGAGCTGAAGGGCATCGACTTCAAGGAGGACGGCAACATCCTGGGGCACAAGCTGGAGTACAACTAC
AACAGCCACAACGTCTATATCATGGCCGACAAGCAGAAGAACGGCATCAAGGTGAACTTCAAGATCCGCC
ACAACATCGAGGACGGCAGCGTGCAGCTCGCCGACCACTACCAGCAGAACACCCCCATCGGCGACGGCCC
CGTGCTGCTGCCCGACAACCACTACCTGAGCACCCAGTCCGCCCTGAGCAAAGACCCCAACGAGAAGCGC
GATCACATGGTCCTGCTGGAGTTCGTGACCGCCGCCGGGATCACTCTCGGCATGGACGAGCTGTACAAGT
CCGGACTCAGATCCACCATGTCGGTGCTGGATGCGCTTTGGGAGGATCGGGATGTCCGTTTCGACCTGTC
CGCGCAGCAAATGAAAACAAGACCTGGAGAAGTCCTTATTGATTGTTTAGATTCCATTGAAGACACCAAA
GGAAATAATGGAGATAGAGGTAGACTCTTGGTAACAAATTTAAGAATTCTCTGGCACTCTTTGGCATTAT
CAAGAGTCAATGTTTCTGTCGGTTACAATTGCATATTGAATATTACAACAAGGACTGCTAACTCTAAATT
ACGAGGCCAAACTGAAGCTCTCTATATACTAACAAAATGTAACAGTACTCGTTTTGAATTTATATTTACA
AATTTGGTTCCTGGAAGCCCTAGACTTTTTACTTCTGTGATGGCAGTACACAGAGCTTATGAAACTTCTA
AAATGTATCGTGATTTTAAATTAAGAAGTGCACTAATTCAGAACAAGCAACTAAGACTGTTGCCACAAGA
ACATGTATATGATAAAATAAATGGAGTTTGGAATTTATCCAGTGATCAGGGCAATTTAGGAACCTTTTTT
ATTACCAATGTGAGAATTGTGTGGCATGCAAATATGAATGATAGTTTTAATGTCAGTATACCATATCTGC
AAATTCGTTCAATAAAGATTAGAGATTCAAAATTTGGTTTAGCTCTTGTCATAGAAAGCTCTCAGCAGAG
TGGTGGATATGTTCTTGGCTTTAAAATAGATCCTGTGGAAAAACTACAAGAATCAGTTAAGGAAATCAAT
TCACTTCACAAAGTCTATTCTGCCAGTCCCATATTTGGAGTTGATTATGAGATGGAAGAAAAGCCCCAGC
CGCTCGAAGCTCTGACAGTCGAACAAATTCAAGATGATGTAGAAATAGACTCTGATGGTCACACGGATGC
TTTTGTGGCTTATTTTGCTGATGGCAATAAGCAACAAGATCGTGAACCTGTATTTTCAGAAGAACTGGGG
CTTGCAATAGAGAAATTGAAGGATGGATTCACCCTACAGGGACTTTGGGAAGTAATGAGTTGACTCGACG
GTACCGCGGGCCCGGGATCCACCGGATCTAGATAACTGATCATAATCAGCCATACCACATTTGTAGAGGT
TTTACTTGCTTTAAAAAACCTCCCACACCTCCCCCTGAACCTGAAACATAAAATGAATGCAATTGTTGTT
GTTAACTTGTTTATTGCAGCTTATAATGGTTACAAATAAAGCAATAGCATCACAAATTTCACAAATAAAG
CATTTTTTTCACTGCATTCTAGTTGTGGTTTGTCCAAACTCATCAATGTATCTTAACGCGTAAATTGTAA
GCGTTAATATTTTGTTAAAATTCGCGTTAAATTTTTGTTAAATCAGCTCATTTTTTAACCAATAGGCCGA
AATCGGCAAAATCCCTTATAAATCAAAAGAATAGACCGAGATAGGGT
[37 nt withheld, positions 2778-2814]
AAAGAACGTGGACTCCAACGTCAAAGG
[49 nt withheld, positions 2842-2890]
T
[91 nt withheld, positions 2892-2982]
G
[124 nt withheld, positions 2984-3107]
CAGGTGGCACTTTTCGGGGAAATGTGCGCGGAACCCCTATTTGTTTATTTTTCTAAATACATTCAAATAT
GTATCCGCTCATGAGACAATAACCCTGATAAATGCTTCAATAATATTGAAAAAGGAAGAGTCCTGAGGCG
GAAAGAACCAGCTGTGGAATGTGTGTCAGTTAGGGTGTGGAAAGTCCCCAGGCTCCCCAGCAGGCAGAAG
TATGCAAAGCATGCATCTCAATTAGTCAGCAACCAGGTGTGGAAAGTCCCCAGGCTCCCCAGCAGGCAGA
AGTATGCAAAGCATGCATCTCAATTAGTCAGCAACCATAGTCCCGCCCCTAACTCCGCCCATCCCGCCCC
TAACTCCGCCCAGTTCCGCCCATTCTCCGCCCCATGGCTGACTAATTTTTTTTATTTATGCAGAGGCCGA
GGCCGCCTCGGCCTCTGAGCTATTCCAGAAGTAGTGAGGAGGCTTTTTTGGAGGCCTAGGCTTTTGCAAA
GATCGATCAAGAGACAGGATGAGGATCGTTTCGCATGATTGAACAAGATGGATTGCACGCAGGTTCTCCG
GCCGCTTGGGTGGAGAGGCTATTCGGCTATGACTGGGCACAACAGACAATCGGCTGCTCTGATGCCGCCG
TGTTCCGGCTGTCAGCGCAGGGGCGCCCGGTTCTTTTTGTCAAGACCGACCTGTCCGGTGCCCTGAATGA
ACTGCAAGACGAGGCAGCGCGGCTATCGTGGCTGGCCACGACGGGCGTTCCTTGCGCAGCTGTGCTCGAC
GTTGTCACTGAAGCGGGAAGGGACTGGCTGCTATTGGGCGAAGTGCCGGGGCAGGATCTCCTGTCATCTC
ACCTTGCTCCTGCCGAGAAAGTATCCATCATGGCTGATGCAATGCGGCGGCTGCATACGCTTGATCCGGC
TACCTGCCCATTCGACCACCAAGCGAAACATCGCATCGAGCGAGCACGTACTCGGATGGAAGCCGGTCTT
GTCGATCAGGATGATCTGGACGAAGAGCATCAGGGGCTCGCGCCAGCCGAACTGTTCGCCAGGCTCAAGG
CGAGCATGCCCGACGGCGAGGATCTCGTCGTGACCCATGGCGATGCCTGCTTGCCGAATATCATGGTGGA
AAATGGCCGCTTTTCTGGATTCATCGACTGTGGCCGGCTGGGTGTGGCGGACCGCTATCAGGACATAGCG
TTGGCTACCCGTGATATTGCTGAAGAGCTTGGCGGCGAATGGGCTGACCGCTTCCTCGTGCTTTACGGTA
TCGCCGCTCCCGATTCGCAGCGCATCGCCTTCTATCGCCTTCTTGACGAGTTCTTCTGAGCGGGACTCTG
GGGTTCGAAATGACCGACCAAGCGACGCCCAACCTGCCATCACGAGATTTCGATTCCACCGCCGCCTTCT
ATGAAAGGTTGGGCTTCGGAATCGTTTTCCGGGACGCCGGCTGGATGATCCTCCAGCGCGGGGATCTCAT
GCTGGAGTTCTTCGCCCACCCTAGGGGGAGGCTAACTGAAACACGGAAGGAGACAATACCGGAAGGAACC
CGCGCTATGACGGCAATAAAAAGACAGAATAAAACGCACGGTGTTGGGTCGTTTGTTCATAAACGCGGGG
TTCGGTCCCAGGGCTGGCACTCTGTCGATACCCCACCGAGACCCCATTGGGGCCAATACGCCCGCGTTTC
TTCCTTTTCCCCACCCCACCCCCCAAGTTCGGGTGAAGGCCCAGGGCTCGCAGCCAACGTCGGGGCGGCA
GGCCCTGCCATAGCCTCAGGTTACTCATATATACTTTAGATTGATTTAAAACTTCATTTTTAATTTAAAA
GGATCTAGGTGAAGATCCTTTTTGATAATCTCATGACCAAAATCCCTTAACGTGAGTTTTCGTTCCACTG
AGCGTCAGACCCCGTAGAAAAGATCAAAGGATCTTCTTGAGATCCTTTTTTTCTGCGCGTAATCTGCTGC
TTGCAAACAAAAAAACCACCGCTACCAGCGGTGGTTTGTTTGCCGGATCAAGAGCTACCAACTCTTTTTC
CGAAGGTAACTGGCTTCAGCAGAGCGCAGATACCAAATACTGTTCTTCTAGTGTAGCCGTAGTTAGGCCA
CCACTTCAAGAACTCTGTAGCACCGCCTACATACCTCGCTCTGCTAATCCTGTTACCAGTGGCTGCTGCC
AGTGGCGATAAGTCGTGTCTTACCGGGTTGGACTCAAGACGATAGTTACCGGATAAGGCGCAGCGGTCGG
GCTGAACGGGGGGTTCGTGCACACAGCCCAGCTTGGAGCGAACGACCTACACCGAACTGAGATACCTACA
GCGTGAGCTATGAGAAAGCGCCACGCTTCCCGAAGGGAGAAAGGCGGACAGGTATCCGGTAAGCGGCAGG
GTCGGAACAGGAGAGCGCACGAGGGAGCTTCCAGGGGGAAACGCCTGGTATCTTTATAGTCCTGTCGGGT
TTCGCCACCTCTGACTTGAGCGTCGATTTTTGTGATGCTCGTCAGGGGGGCGGAGCCTATGGAAAAACGC
CAGCAACGCGGCCTTTTTACGGTTCCTGGCCTTTTGCTGGCCTTTTGCTCACATGTTCTTTCCTGCGTTA
TCCCCTGATTCTGTGGATAACCGTATTACCGCCATGCAT
Features (pLannotate 1.2.2; 15 found; start..end, strand, type, name):
     61..364     +  enhancer       CMV enhancer: human cytomegalovirus immediate early enhancer
    365..568     +  promoter       CMV promoter: human cytomegalovirus (CMV) immediate early promoter
    613..1329    +  CDS            EGFP: EGFP is a basic (constitutively fluorescent) green fluorescent protein published in 1996, derived from Aequorea victoria. It is reported to be a rapidly-maturing weak dimer with moderate acid sensitivity.
   1348..2370    +  CDS            BBS5: BBS5_HUMAN - Experimental evidence at protein level: Swiss-Prot protein existence level 1. The BBSome complex is thought to function as a coat complex required for sorting of specific membrane proteins to the primary cilia. The BBSome complex is required for ciliogenesis but is dispensable for centriolar satellite function. This ciliogenic function is mediated in part by the Rab8 GDP/GTP exchange factor, which localizes to the basal body and contacts the BBSome. Rab8(GTP) enters the primary cilium and promotes extension of the ciliary membrane. Firstly the BBSome associates with the ciliary me
   2375..2400    +  misc_feature   MCS (fragment): multiple cloning site
   2417..2501    +  CDS            large T antigen (fragment): large T antigen from SV40 (simian virus 40)
   2524..2645    +  polyA_signal   SV40 poly(A) signal: SV40 polyadenylation signal
   2679..3107    -  rep_origin     f1 ori (sequence partly withheld): f1 bacteriophage origin of replication; arrow indicates direction of (+) strand synthesis
   3134..3238    +  promoter       AmpR promoter: bla
   3240..3597    +  promoter       SV40 promoter: SV40 enhancer and early promoter
   3632..4426    +  CDS            NeoR/KanR: aminoglycoside phosphotransferase from Tn5; aph(3')-II (or nptII); confers resistance to neomycin, kanamycin, and G418 (Geneticin®)
   4447..4599    +  CDS            ble (fragment): BLE_KLEPN - Experimental evidence at protein level: Swiss-Prot protein existence level 1. Binding protein with a strong affinity to the bleomycin family of antibiotics. Binds to CL990; an antimitotic-antibiotic compound. From Klebsiella pneumoniae.
   4658..4705    +  polyA_signal   HSV TK poly(A) signal: herpes simplex virus thymidine kinase polyadenylation signal (Cole and Stacy, 1985)
   4796..4812    -  polyA_signal   bGH poly(A) signal (fragment): bovine growth hormone polyadenylation signal
   5034..5622    +  rep_origin     ori: high-copy-number ColE1/pMB1/pBR322/pUC origin of replication
