[The description below was written by a language model from this plasmid's Addgene catalogue record and pLannotate feature annotations shown in this document.]
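Description:
pEGFP-C1-BBS5 is a mammalian expression plasmid built on the Clontech pEGFP-C1 backbone, carrying the human BBS5 coding sequence (about 1 kb) fused in frame to the C-terminus of EGFP, so that the encoded protein bears an N-terminal EGFP tag. The sequenced plasmid is roughly 5.7 kb. Transcription of the fusion is driven by the human cytomegalovirus immediate early enhancer and promoter and terminated by the SV40 polyadenylation signal downstream of the remaining multiple cloning site fragment. The insert was introduced by restriction cloning through compatible-end ligations (BglII/BamHI at the 5′ junction and XhoI/SalI at the 3′ junction), which destroyed the sites on both sides.

The plasmid replicates at high copy in E. coli from a ColE1/pUC-type origin and also carries an f1 phage origin. A single Tn5 aminoglycoside phosphotransferase gene (NeoR/KanR) serves both hosts. A bacterial bla-type promoter drives it for kanamycin selection in bacteria, and the SV40 enhancer/early promoter, with the HSV TK polyadenylation signal, drives it for G418 selection of transfected mammalian cells. The short large T antigen, ble and bGH poly(A) fragments in the automated annotation appear to be partial matches to backbone sequence rather than functional elements.

BBS5 is a subunit of the BBSome, a complex implicated in sorting membrane proteins to the primary cilium and in ciliogenesis. The associated publication describes a visible immunoprecipitation assay that uses fluorescent fusion proteins to map the architecture of multisubunit complexes. This suggests the construct serves for fluorescence-based interaction analysis of BBS5, and it would also allow the protein to be visualised in mammalian cells.
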