Addgene plasmid #218714: pEGFP-C1-BBS5
Purpose: Expresses N-terminally EGFP-tagged BBS5 in mammalian cells
Depositing lab: Kazuhisa Nakayama. Publication: Multisubunit complex architectures revealed by visible immunoprecipitation (VIP) assay using fluorescent fusion proteins. Katoh Y, Nozaki S, Hartanto D, Miyano R, Nakayama K. J Cell Sci. 2015 May 11. pii: jcs.168740. 10.1242/jcs.168740 PubMed 25964651.
Backbone
  Vector backbone: pEGFP-C1
  Backbone manufacturer: Clontech
  Backbone size w/o insert (bp): 4731
  Vector type: Mammalian Expression
  Selectable markers: Neomycin (select with G418)
Growth in bacteria
  Bacterial resistance: Kanamycin, 50 μg/mL
  Growth temperature: 37°C
  Growth strain: DH5alpha
  Copy number: High Copy
Gene/Insert
  Gene/Insert name: BBS5
  Species: H. sapiens (human)
  Insert size (bp): 1023
  Entrez Gene: BBS5
  Promoter: CMV
  Tag / fusion protein: EGFP (N terminal on backbone)
  Cloning method: Restriction Enzyme; 5′ cloning site BglII/BamHI (destroyed during cloning); 3′ cloning site XhoI/SalI (destroyed during cloning)
  Sequencing primers: 5′ CTGAGCAAAGACCCCAACGAG; 3′ GAAATTTGTGATGCTATTGC
Terms and licenses: Academic/Nonprofit Terms; Industry Terms: Not Available to Industry
How to cite: pEGFP-C1-BBS5 was a gift from Kazuhisa Nakayama (Addgene plasmid # 218714 ; http://n2t.net/addgene:218714 ; RRID:Addgene_218714)
